>Addgene plasmid #86933 | pET MBP mRuby2 LIC cloning vector (MBP-mRuby2) | addgene full sequence | sequence record 174748 | Addgene NGS Result
TCGCCTTCCCGTTCCGCTATCGGCTGAATTTGATTGCGAGTGAGATATTTATGCCAGCCAGCCAGACGCA
GACGCGCCGAGACAGAACTTAATGGGCCCGCTAACAGCGCGATTTGCTGGTGACCCAATGCGACCAGATG
CTCCACGCCCAGTCGCGTACCGTCTTCATGGGAGAAAATAATACTGTTGATGGGTGTCTGGTCAGAGACA
TCAAGAAATAACGCCGGAACATTAGTGCAGGCAGCTTCCACAGCAATGGCATCCTGGTCATCCAGCGGAT
AGTTAATGATCAGCCCACTGACGCGTTGCGCGAGAAGATTGTGCACCGCCGCTTTACAGGCTTCGACGCC
GCTTCGTTCTACCATCGACACCACCACGCTGGCACCCAGTTGATCGGCGCGAGATTTAATCGCCGCGACA
ATTTGCGACGGCGCGTGCAGGGCCAGACTGGAGGTGGCAACGCCAATCAGCAACGACTGTTTGCCCGCCA
GTTGTTGTGCCACGCGGTTGGGAATGTAATTCAGCTCCGCCATCGCCGCTTCCACTTTTTCCCGCGTTTT
CGCAGAAACGTGGCTGGCCTGGTTCACCACGCGGGAAACGGTCTGATAAGAGACACCGGCATACTCTGCG
ACATCGTATAACGTTACTGGTTTCACATTCACCACCCTGAATTGACTCTCTTCCGGGCGCTATCATGCCA
TACCGCGAAAGGTTTTGCGCCATTCGATGGTGTCCGGGATCTCGACGCTCTCCCTTATGCGACTCCTGCA
TTAGGAAGCAGCCCAGTAGTAGGTTGAGGCCGTTGAGCACCGCCGCCGCAAGGAATGGTGCATGCAAGGA
GATGGCGCCCAACAGTCCCCCGGCCACGGGGCCTGCCACCATACCCACGCCGAAACAAGCGCTCATGAGC
CCGAAGTGGCGAGCCCGATCTTCCCCATCGGTGATGTCGGCGATATAGGCGCCAGCAACCGCACCTGTGG
CGCCGGTGATGCCGGCCACGATGCGTCCGGCGTAGAGGATCGAGATCTCGATCCCGCGAAATTAATACGA
CTCACTATAGGGGAATTGTGAGCGGATAACAATTCCCCTCTAGAAATAATTTTGTTTAACTTTAAGAAGG
AGATATAGCATGGGTTCTTCTGGAGGCCTGAACGATATTTTTGAAGCGCAGAAAATTGAATGGCATGAAT
CCATGGGTTCTTCTCACCATCACCATCACCACGGTTCTTCTATGAAAATCGAAGAAGGTAAACTGGTAAT
CTGGATTAACGGCGATAAAGGCTATAACGGTCTCGCTGAAGTCGGTAAGAAATTCGAGAAAGATACCGGA
ATTAAAGTCACCGTTGAGCATCCGGATAAACTGGAAGAGAAATTCCCACAGGTTGCGGCAACTGGCGATG
GCCCTGACATTATCTTCTGGGCACACGACCGCTTTGGTGGCTACGCTCAATCTGGCCTGTTGGCTGAAAT
CACCCCGGACAAAGCGTTCCAGGACAAGCTGTATCCGTTTACCTGGGATGCCGTACGTTACAACGGCAAG
CTGATTGCTTACCCGATCGCTGTTGAAGCGTTATCGCTGATTTATAACAAAGATCTGCTGCCGAACCCGC
CAAAAACCTGGGAAGAGATCCCGGCGCTGGATAAAGAACTGAAAGCGAAAGGTAAGAGCGCGCTGATGTT
CAACCTGCAAGAACCGTACTTCACCTGGCCGCTGATTGCTGCTGACGGGGGTTATGCGTTCAAGTATGAA
AACGGCAAGTACGACATTAAAGACGTGGGCGTGGATAACGCTGGCGCGAAAGCGGGTCTGACCTTCCTGG
TTGACCTGATTAAAAACAAACACATGAATGCAGACACCGATTACTCCATCGCAGAAGCTGCCTTTAATAA
AGGCGAAACAGCGATGACCATCAACGGCCCGTGGGCATGGTCCAACATCGACACCAGCAAAGTGAATTAT
GGTGTAACGGTACTGCCGACCTTCAAGGGTCAACCATCCAAACCGTTCGTTGGCGTGCTGAGCGCAGGTA
TTAACGCCGCCAGTCCGAACAAAGAGCTGGCAAAAGAGTTCCTCGAAAACTATCTGCTGACTGATGAAGG
TCTGGAAGCGGTTAATAAAGACAAACCGCTGGGTGCCGTAGCGCTGAAGTCTTACGAGGAAGAGTTGGCG
AAAGATCCACGTATTGCCGCCACTATGGAAAACGCCCAGAAAGGTGAAATCATGCCGAACATCCCGCAGA
TGTCCGCTTTCTGGTATGCCGTGCGTACTGCGGTGATCAACGCCGCCAGCGGTCGTCAGACTGTCGATGA
AGCCCTGAAAGACGCGCAGACTAATTCGAGCTCGAACAACAACAACAATAACAATAACAACAACCTCGGG
ATCGAGGAAAACCTGTACTTCCAATCCAATATTGGTAGTGGGAGCAACGGCAGCAGCGGATCCGTGTCTA
AGGGCGAAGAGCTGATCAAGGAAAATATGCGTATGAAGGTGGTCATGGAAGGTTCGGTCAACGGCCACCA
ATTCAAATGCACAGGTGAAGGAGAAGGCAATCCGTACATGGGAACTCAAACCATGAGGATCAAAGTCATC
GAGGGAGGACCCCTGCCATTTGCCTTTGACATTCTTGCCACGTCGTTCATGTATGGCAGCCGTACTTTTA
TCAAGTACCCGAAAGGCATTCCTGATTTCTTTAAACAGTCCTTTCCTGAGGGTTTTACTTGGGAAAGAGT
TACGAGATACGAAGATGGTGGAGTCGTCACCGTCATGCAGGACACCAGCCTTGAGGATGGCTGTCTCGTT
TACCACGTCCAAGTCAGAGGGGTAAACTTTCCCTCCAATGGTCCCGTGATGCAGAAGAAGACCAAGGGTT
GGGAGCCTAATACAGAGATGATGTATCCAGCAGATGGTGGTCTGAGGGGATACACTCATATGGCACTGAA
AGTTGATGGTGGTGGCCATCTGTCTTGCTCTTTCGTAACAACTTACAGGTCAAAAAAGACCGTCGGGAAC
ATCAAGATGCCCGGTATCCATGCCGTTGATCACCGCCTGGAAAGGTTAGAGGAAAGTGACAATGAAATGT
TCGTAGTACAACGCGAACACGCAGTTGCCAAGTTCGCCGGGCTTGGTGGTGGGATGGACGAGCTGTACAA
GTAAGCGGCCGCACTCGAGCACCACCACCACCACCACTGAGATCCGGCTGCTAACAAAGCCCGAAAGGAA
GCTGAGTTGGCTGCTGCCACCGCTGAGCAATAACTAGCATAACCCCTTGGGGCCTCTAAACGGGTCTTGA
GGGGTTTTTTGCTGAAAGGAGGAACTATATCCGGATTGGCGAATGGG
[124 nt withheld, positions 3338-3461]
C
[91 nt withheld, positions 3463-3553]
A
[49 nt withheld, positions 3555-3603]
CCTTTGACGTTGGAGTCCACGTTCTTT
[37 nt withheld, positions 3631-3667]
ACCCTATCTCGGTCTATTCTTTTGATTTATAAGGGATTTTGCCGATTTCGGCCTATTGGTTAAAAAATGA
GCTGATTTAACAAAAATTTAACGCGAATTTTAACAAACTAGTAACGTTTACAATTTCAGGTGGCACTTTT
CGGGGAAATGTGCGCGGAACCCCTATTTGTTTATTTTTCTAAATACATTCAAATATGTATCCGCTCATGA
ATTAATTCTTAGAAAAACTCATCGAGCATCAAATGAAACTGCAATTTATTCATATCAGGATTATCAATAC
CATATTTTTGAAAAAGCCGTTTCTGTAATGAAGGAGAAAACTCACCGAGGCAGTTCCATAGGATGGCAAG
ATCCTGGTATCGGTCTGCGATTCCGACTCGTCCAACATCAATACAACCTATTAATTTCCCCTCGTCAAAA
ATAAGGTTATCAAGTGAGAAATCACCATGAGTGACGACTGAATCCGGTGAGAATGGCAAAAGTTTATGCA
TTTCTTTCCAGACTTGTTCAACAGGCCAGCCATTACGCTCGTCATCAAAATCACTCGCATCAACCAAACC
GTTATTCATTCGTGATTGCGCCTGAGCGAGACGAAATACGCGATCGCTGTTAAAAGGACAATTACAAACA
GGAATCGAATGCAACCGGCGCAGGAACACTGCCAGCGCATCAACAATGTTTTCACCTGAATCAGGATATT
CTTCTAATACCTGGAATGCTGTTTTCCCGGGGATCGCAGTGGTGAGTAACCATGCATCATCAGGAGTACG
GATAAAATGCTTGATGGTCGGAAGAGGCATAAATTCCGTCAGCCAGTTTAGTCTGACCATCTCATCTGTA
ACATCATTGGCAACGCTACCTTTGCCATGTTTCAGAAACAACTCTGGCGCATCGGGCTTCCCATACAATC
GATAGATTGTCGCACCTGATTGCCCGACATTATCGCGAGCCCATTTATACCCATATAAATCAGCATCCAT
GTTGGAATTTAATCGCGGCCTAGAGCAAGACGTTTCCCGTTGAATATGGCTCATAACACCCCTTGTATTA
CTGTTTATGTAAGCAGACAGTTTTATTGTTCATGACCAAAATCCCTTAACGTGAGTTTTCGTTCCACTGA
GCGTCAGACCCCGTAGAAAAGATCAAAGGATCTTCTTGAGATCCTTTTTTTCTGCGCGTAATCTGCTGCT
TGCAAACAAAAAAACCACCGCTACCAGCGGTGGTTTGTTTGCCGGATCAAGAGCTACCAACTCTTTTTCC
GAAGGTAACTGGCTTCAGCAGAGCGCAGATACCAAATACTGTCCTTCTAGTGTAGCCGTAGTTAGGCCAC
CACTTCAAGAACTCTGTAGCACCGCCTACATACCTCGCTCTGCTAATCCTGTTACCAGTGGCTGCTGCCA
GTGGCGATAAGTCGTGTCTTACCGGGTTGGACTCAAGACGATAGTTACCGGATAAGGCGCAGCGGTCGGG
CTGAACGGGGGGTTCGTGCACACAGCCCAGCTTGGAGCGAACGACCTACACCGAACTGAGATACCTACAG
CGTGAGCTATGAGAAAGCGCCACGCTTCCCGAAGGGAGAAAGGCGGACAGGTATCCGGTAAGCGGCAGGG
TCGGAACAGGAGAGCGCACGAGGGAGCTTCCAGGGGGAAACGCCTGGTATCTTTATAGTCCTGTCGGGTT
TCGCCACCTCTGACTTGAGCGTCGATTTTTGTGATGCTCGTCAGGGGGGCGGAGCCTATGGAAAAACGCC
AGCAACGCGGCCTTTTTACGGTTCCTGGCCTTTTGCTGGCCTTTTGCTCACATGTTCTTTCCTGCGTTAT
CCCCTGATTCTGTGGATAACCGTATTACCGCCTTTGAGTGAGCTGATACCGCTCGCCGCAGCCGAACGAC
CGAGCGCAGCGAGTCAGTGAGCGAGGAAGCGGAAGAGCGCCTGATGCGGTATTTTCTCCTTACGCATCTG
TGCGGTATTTCACACCGCAATGGTGCACTCTCAGTACAATCTGCTCTGATGCCGCATAGTTAAGCCAGTA
TACACTCCGCTATCGCTACGTGACTGGGTCATGGCTGCGCCCCGACACCCGCCAACACCCGCTGACGCGC
CCTGACGGGCTTGTCTGCTCCCGGCATCCGCTTACAGACAAGCTGTGACCGTCTCCGGGAGCTGCATGTG
TCAGAGGTTTTCACCGTCATCACCGAAACGCGCGAGGCAGCTGCGGTAAAGCTCATCAGCGTGGTCGTGA
AGCGATTCACAGATGTCTGCCTGTTCATCCGCGTCCAGCTCGTTGAGTTTCTCCAGAAGCGTTAATGTCT
GGCTTCTGATAAAGCGGGCCATGTTAAGGGCGGTTTTTTCCTGTTTGGTCACTGATGCCTCCGTGTAAGG
GGGATTTCTGTTCATGGGGGTAATGATACCGATGAAACGAGAGAGGATGCTCACGATACGGGTTACTGAT
GATGAACATGCCCGGTTACTGGAACGTTGTGAGGGTAAACAACTGGCGGTATGGATGCGGCGGGACCAGA
GAAAAATCACTCAGGGTCAATGCCAGCGCTTCGTTAATACAGATGTAGGTGTTCCACAGGGTAGCCAGCA
GCATCCTGCGATGCAGATCCGGAACATAATGGTGCAGGGCGCTGACTTCCGCGTTTCCAGACTTTACGAA
ACACGGAAACCGAAGACCATTCATGTTGTTGCTCAGGTCGCAGACGTTTTGCAGAAGCAGTCGCTTCACG
TTCGCTCGCGTATCGGTGATTCATTCTGCTAACCAGTAAGGCAACCCCGCCAGCCTAGCCGGGTCCTCAA
CGACAGGAGCACGATCATGCGCACCCGTGGGGCCGCCATGCCGGCGATAATGGCCTGCTTCTCGCCGAAA
CGTTTGGTGGCGGGACCAGTGACGAAGGCTTGAGCGAGGGCGTGCAAGATTCCGAATACCGCAAGCGACA
GGCCGATCATCGTCGCGCTCCAGCGAAAGCGGTCCTCGCCGAAAATGACCCAGAGCGCTGCCGGCACCTG
TCCTACGAGTTGCATGATAAAGAAGACAGTCATAAGTGCGGCGACGATAGTCATGCCCCGCGCCCACCGG
AAGGAGCTGACTGGGTTGAAGGCTCTCAAGGGCATCGGTCGAGATCCCGGTGCCTAATGAGTGAGCTAAC
TTACATTAATTGCGTTGCGCTCACTGCCCGCTTTCCAGTCGGGAAACCTGTCGTGCCAGCTGCATTAATG
AATCGGCCAACGCGCGGGGAGAGGCGGTTTGCGTATTGGGCGCCAGGGTGGTTTTTCTTTTCACCAGTGA
GACGGGCAACAGCTGATTGCCCTTCACCGCCTGGCCCTGAGAGAGTTGCAGCAAGCGGTCCACGCTGGTT
TGCCCCAGCAGGCGAAAATCCTGTTTGATGGTGGTTAACGGCGGGATATAACATGAGCTGTCTTCGGTAT
CGTCGTATCCCACTACCGAGATATCCGCACCAACGCGCAGCCCGGACTCGGTAATGGCGCGCATTGCGCC
CAGCGCCATCTGATCGTTGGCAACCAGCATCGCAGTGGGAACGATACCCTCATTCAGCATTTGCATGGTT
TGTTGAAAACCGGACATGGCACTCCAG
Features (pLannotate 1.2.2; 22 found; start..end, strand, type, name):
    657..734     -  promoter       lacI promoter: lacI
    742..1021    -  CDS            TcR (fragment): tetracycline efflux protein; tet; confers resistance to tetracycline
   1043..1061    +  promoter       T7 promoter: promoter for bacteriophage T7 RNA polymerase
   1062..1086    +  protein_bind   lac operator: The lac repressor binds to the lac operator to inhibit transcription in E. coli. This inhibition can be relieved by adding lactose or isopropyl-β-D-thiogalactopyranoside (IPTG). lac repressor encoded by lacI
   1101..1123    +  RBS            RBS: efficient ribosome binding site from bacteriophage T7 gene 10 (Olins and Rangwala, 1989)
   1205..1221    +  CDS            6xHis (fragment): 6xHis affinity tag
   1232..2332    +  CDS            MBP: maltose binding protein from E. coli; malE (mutated); This version of the gene does not encode a signal sequence, so MBP will remain in the cytosol.
   2387..2403    +  CDS            TEV site (fragment): tobacco etch virus (TEV) protease recognition and cleavage site
   2444..3151    +  CDS            mRuby2: mRuby2 is a basic (constitutively fluorescent) red fluorescent protein published in 2012, derived from Entacmaea quadricolor. It has moderate acid sensitivity.
   3170..3187    +  CDS            9xHis (fragment): 9xHis affinity tag
   3197..3246    +  CDS            SET1 (fragment): solubility-enhancement tag derived from T7 phage gene 10B
   3254..3301    +  terminator     T7 terminator: transcription terminator for bacteriophage T7 RNA polymerase
   3338..3766    +  rep_origin     f1 ori (sequence partly withheld): f1 bacteriophage origin of replication; arrow indicates direction of (+) strand synthesis
   3820..3877    +  promoter       AmpR promoter (fragment): bla
   3886..4701    -  CDS            KanR: aminoglycoside phosphotransferase; aph(3')-Ia; confers resistance to kanamycin in bacteria or G418 (Geneticin®) in eukaryotes
   4823..5411    +  rep_origin     ori: high-copy-number ColE1/pMB1/pBR322/pUC origin of replication
   5597..5736    -  misc_feature   bom: basis of mobility region from pBR322
   5838..6029    -  CDS            rop: Rop protein, which maintains plasmids at low copy number; rop
   6046..6426    +  CDS            YPB1_ECOLX: Protein predicted: Swiss-Prot protein existence level 4. From Escherichia coli.
   6498..6789    -  CDS            TcR (fragment): tetracycline efflux protein; tet; confers resistance to tetracycline
   6804..6825    -  protein_bind   CAP binding site: CAP binding activates transcription in the presence of cAMP. E. coli catabolite activator protein
   6838..656     -  CDS            lacI (across the origin): lac repressor; lacI; The lac repressor binds to the lac operator to inhibit transcription in E. coli. This inhibition can be relieved by adding lactose or isopropyl-β-D-thiogalactopyranoside (IPTG).
