[The description below was written by a language model from this plasmid's Addgene catalogue record and pLannotate feature annotations shown in this document.]
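Description:
pET MBP mRuby2 LIC cloning vector (MBP-mRuby2) is an empty pET-family bacterial expression backbone of about 7.3 kb, designed so that an open reading frame inserted by ligation-independent cloning is expressed as a fusion of the form biotin acceptor (AviTag)–His6–MBP–N10 linker–TEV site–ORF–mRuby2. Transcription is driven by a T7 promoter with an adjacent lac operator and the T7 gene 10 ribosome binding site, and it ends at a T7 terminator. The plasmid carries its own lacI gene, so expression is repressed until induction with IPTG or lactose in a host supplying T7 RNA polymerase. Selection is by kanamycin resistance. Replication relies on a pBR322-type origin accompanied by rop and the bom region, consistent with the low copy number listed, and an f1 origin is also present. Small tetracycline-resistance fragments in the annotation appear to be backbone remnants rather than functional markers.

The annotated MBP lacks a signal sequence, so the fusion stays in the cytoplasm, where MBP serves as a solubility and affinity handle alongside the His tag. The TEV protease site allows the whole N-terminal tag block to be removed, leaving the target protein joined to the C-terminal red fluorescent protein mRuby2. The insert must therefore be cloned without a stop codon. The AviTag is listed in the catalogue fields but was not detected by the automated annotation. That annotation does flag short His-tag and T7 gene 10 tag-like fragments downstream of mRuby2, and the record does not say whether these are translated. The backbone modification field mentions mClover, while the derivation note states that the mRuby2 sequence came from a Clover-mRuby2 plasmid. The vector can be used for single-protein expression, and the depositor describes it as compatible with a series of polycistronic destination vectors for co-expression.
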