Addgene plasmid #86933: pET MBP mRuby2 LIC cloning vector (MBP-mRuby2)
Purpose: (Empty Backbone) pET LIC cloning vector for Biotin-His6-MBP-N10-tev-yORF-mRuby2
Depositing lab: Chris Jeans. Depositing organization: University of California, Berkeley.
Backbone
  Vector backbone: pET
  Backbone size (bp): 7267
  Modifications to backbone: mClover is from AddGene plasmid 49089.
  Vector type: Bacterial Expression
  Promoter: T7-lacO (lactose/IPTG inducible)
  Tag / fusion protein: AviTag (biotin) (N terminal on backbone); 6xHis (N terminal on backbone); MBP (N terminal on backbone); TEV cleavage site (N terminal on backbone); mRuby2 (C terminal on backbone)
Growth in bacteria
  Bacterial resistance: Kanamycin, 50 μg/mL
  Growth temperature: 37°C
  Growth strain: DH5alpha
  Copy number: Low Copy
Gene/Insert
  Cloning method: Ligation Independent Cloning
  Sequencing primers: 5′ MBP F (5' ggtcgtcagactgtcgatgaagcc 3'); 3′ T7 Reverse
Resource information
  A portion of this plasmid was derived from a plasmid made by: The sequence for mRuby2 came from Addgene #49089 (pcDNA3.1-Clover-mRuby2).
Terms and licenses: Academic/Nonprofit Terms; Industry Terms: Not Available to Industry
Depositor comments: This plasmid is an empty vector. Your gene can be inserted with a LIC cloning protocol. This plasmid can be used as a single-expression vector, and it is also compatible with our 2-series polycistronic destination vectors (2D, 2E, and 2Z), if co-expression with other genes is desired. To clone into this vector, add LIC tags to the 5' end of your PCR primers. Forward - 5' TACTTCCAATCCAATGCA 3' Reverse - 5' CTCCCACTACCAATGCC 3' Do NOT include a stop codon with your reverse primer. Linearize the plasmid with SspI, then gel purify. When digesting the DNA with T4 polymerase, use dGTP for the insert and dCTP for your linearized vector. More information on this vector can be found through http://qb3.berkeley.edu/qb3/macrolab/
How to cite: pET MBP mRuby2 LIC cloning vector (MBP-mRuby2) was a gift from Chris Jeans (Addgene plasmid # 86933 ; http://n2t.net/addgene:86933 ; RRID:Addgene_86933)
